>Addgene plasmid #47129 | TAL3410 | depositor partial sequence | sequence record 67216 | Insert sequence
ATGGACTACAAAGACCATGACGGTGATTATAAAGATCATGACATCGATTACAAGGATGACGATGACAAGA
TGGCCCCCAAGAAGAAGAGGAAGGTGGGCATTCACCGCGGGGTACCTATGGTGGACTTGAGGACACTCGG
TTATTCGCAACAGCAACAGGAGAAAATCAAGCCTAAGGTCAGGAGCACCGTCGCGCAACACCACGAGGCG
CTTGTGGGGCATGGCTTCACTCATGCGCATATTGTCGCGCTTTCACAGCACCCTGCGGCGCTTGGGACGG
TGGCTGTCAAATACCAAGATATGATTGCGGCCCTGCCCGAAGCCACGCACGAGGCAATTGTAGGGGTCGG
TAAACAGTGGTCGGGAGCGCGAGCACTTGAGGCGCTGCTGACTGTGGCGGGTGAGCTTAGGGGGCCTCCG
CTCCAGCTCGACACCGGGCAGCTGCTGAAGATCGCGAAGAGAGGGGGAGTAACAGCGGTAGAGGCAGTGC
ACGCCTGGCGCAATGCGCTCACCGGGGCCCCCTTGAACCTGACCCCAGACCAGGTAGTCGCAATCGCGAA
CAATAATGGGGGAAAGCAAGCCCTGGAAACCGTGCAAAGGTTGTTGCCGGTCCTTTGTCAAGACCACGGC
CTTACACCGGAGCAAGTCGTGGCCATTGCAAATAATAACGGTGGCAAACAGGCTCTTGAGACGGTTCAGA
GACTTCTCCCAGTTCTCTGTCAAGCCCACGGGCTGACTCCCGATCAAGTTGTAGCGATTGCGTCGAACAT
TGGAGGGAAACAAGCATTGGAGACTGTCCAACGGCTCCTTCCCGTGTTGTGTCAAGCCCACGGTTTGACG
CCTGCACAAGTGGTCGCCATCGCCTCGAATGGCGGCGGTAAGCAGGCGCTGGAAACAGTACAGCGCCTGC
TGCCTGTACTGTGCCAGGATCATGGACTGACCCCAGACCAGGTAGTCGCAATCGCGAACAATAATGGGGG
AAAGCAAGCCCTGGAAACCGTGCAAAGGTTGTTGCCGGTCCTTTGTCAAGACCACGGCCTTACACCGGAG
CAAGTCGTGGCCATTGCAAATAATAACGGTGGCAAACAGGCTCTTGAGACGGTTCAGAGACTTCTCCCAG
TTCTCTGTCAAGCCCACGGGCTGACTCCCGATCAAGTTGTAGCGATTGCGTCGCATGACGGAGGGAAACA
AGCATTGGAGACTGTCCAACGGCTCCTTCCCGTGTTGTGTCAAGCCCACGGTTTGACGCCTGCACAAGTG
GTCGCCATCGCCAACAACAACGGCGGTAAGCAGGCGCTGGAAACAGTACAGCGCCTGCTGCCTGTACTGT
GCCAGGATCATGGACTGACCCCAGACCAGGTAGTCGCAATCGCGTCGAACATTGGGGGAAAGCAAGCCCT
GGAAACCGTGCAAAGGTTGTTGCCGGTCCTTTGTCAAGACCACGGCCTTACACCGGAGCAAGTCGTGGCC
ATTGCAAATAATAACGGTGGCAAACAGGCTCTTGAGACGGTTCAGAGACTTCTCCCAGTTCTCTGTCAAG
CCCACGGGCTGACTCCCGATCAAGTTGTAGCGATTGCGTCGAACATTGGAGGGAAACAAGCATTGGAGAC
TGTCCAACGGCTCCTTCCCGTGTTGTGTCAAGCCCACGGTTTGACGCCTGCACAAGTGGTCGCCATCGCC
TCCAATATTGGCGGTAAGCAGGCGCTGGAAACAGTACAGCGCCTGCTGCCTGTACTGTGCCAGGATCATG
GACTGACCCCAGACCAGGTAGTCGCAATCGCGTCACATGACGGGGGAAAGCAAGCCCTGGAAACCGTGCA
AAGGTTGTTGCCGGTCCTTTGTCAAGACCACGGCCTTACACCGGAGCAAGTCGTGGCCATTGCAAGCAAC
ATCGGTGGCAAACAGGCTCTTGAGACGGTTCAGAGACTTCTCCCAGTTCTCTGTCAAGCCCACGGGCTGA
CTCCCGATCAAGTTGTAGCGATTGCGAATAACAATGGAGGGAAACAAGCATTGGAGACTGTCCAACGGCT
CCTTCCCGTGTTGTGTCAAGCCCACGGTTTGACGCCTGCACAAGTGGTCGCCATCGCCAACAACAACGGC
GGTAAGCAGGCGCTGGAAACAGTACAGCGCCTGCTGCCTGTACTGTGCCAGGATCATGGACTGACACCCG
AACAGGTGGTCGCCATTGCTAATAATAACGGAGGACGGCCAGCCTTGGAG
