>Addgene plasmid #47129 | TAL3410 | addgene partial sequence | sequence record 68637 | JDS-TALEN-F 5'-TAGGGGTCGGTAAACAGTGG-3'
TGTGGCGGGTGAGCTTAGGGGGCCTCCGCTCCAGCTCGACACCGGGCAGCTGCTGAAGATCGCGAAGAGA
GGGGGAGTAACAGCGGTAGAGGCAGTGCACGCCTGGCGCAATGCGCTCACCGGGGCCCCCTTGAACCTGA
CCCCAGACCAGGTAGTCGCAATCGCGAACAATAATGGGGGAAAGCAAGCCCTGGAAACCGTGCAAAGGTT
GTTGCCGGTCCTTTGTCAAGACCACGGCCTTACACCGGAGCAAGTCGTGGCCATTGCAAATAATAACGGT
GGCAAACAGGCTCTTGAGACGGTTCAGAGACTTCTCCCAGTTCTCTGTCAAGCCCACGGGCTGACTCCCG
ATCAAGTTGTAGCGATTGCGTCGAACATTGGAGGGAAACAAGCATTGGAGACTGTCCAACGGCTCCTTCC
CGTGTTGTGTCAAGCCCACGGTTTGACGCCTGCACAAGTGGTCGCCATCGCCTCGAATGGCGGCGGTAAG
CAGGCGCTGGAAACAGTACAGCGCCTGCTGCCTGTACTGTGCCAGGATCATGGACTGACCCCAGACCAGG
TAGTCGCAATCGCGAACAATAATGGGGGAAAGCAAGCCCTGGAAACCGTGCAAAGGTTGTTGCCGGTCCT
TTGTCAAGACCACGGCCTTACACCGGAGCAAGTCGTGGCCATTGCAAATAATAACGGTGGCAAACAGGCT
CTTGAGACGGTTCAGAGACTTCTCCCAGTTCTCTGTCAAGCCCACGGGCTGACTCCCGATCAAGTTGTAG
CGATTGCGTCGCATGACGGAGGGAAACAAGCATTGGAGACTGTCCAACGGCTCCTTCCCGTGTTGTGTCA
AGCCCACGGTTTGACGCCTGCACAAGTGGTCGCCATCGCCAACAACAACGGCGGTAAGCAGGCGCTGGAA
A
