[The description below was written by a language model from this plasmid's Addgene catalogue record.]
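Description:
TAL3410 is a TALEN expression plasmid encoding the left-hand monomer of a nuclease pair directed against the zebrafish (D. rerio) col22A1 gene. It is built on the JDS74 backbone (about 6.4 kb without insert), a vector catalogued as both a mammalian expression and a T7 vector. It is maintained in E. coli as a high-copy plasmid under ampicillin selection. The record gives no feature table, so the origin of replication and other backbone details are not itemised.

The insert, roughly 1.4 kb, is an engineered array of TAL effector repeats designed to recognise a specific 18-nucleotide site in col22A1. It was placed into the backbone through BsmBI sites, which were destroyed during cloning. This type IIS strategy joins the repeat array in frame with the flanking coding sequences supplied by the vector. Those backbone-encoded parts add a 3X FLAG epitope at the N terminus, useful for detecting the protein, and a wild-type FokI nuclease domain at the C terminus. Expression is driven by the CMV promoter, and the T7 designation indicates that the coding sequence can also be transcribed in vitro to make mRNA. The sequencing primers listed suggest a BGH polyadenylation region downstream.

Because FokI cleaves only as a dimer, this left monomer must be used with a matching right-hand TALEN that binds the opposite strand nearby. Together they produce a double-strand break whose error-prone repair can disrupt the gene. The associated work concerns targeted gene disruption in somatic zebrafish cells. The insert name marks the construct as one of a set made for the zebrafish community.
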