Addgene plasmid #47129: TAL3410
Depositing lab: Keith Joung. Depositing organization: Massachusetts General Hospital. Publication: Targeted gene disruption in somatic zebrafish cells using engineered TALENs. Sander JD, Cade L, Khayter C, Reyon D, Peterson RT, Joung JK, Yeh JR. Nat Biotechnol. 2011 Aug 5;29(8):697-8. doi: 10.1038/nbt.1934. PubMed 21822241.
Backbone
  Vector backbone: JDS74
  Backbone manufacturer: Addgene plasmid #32288
  Backbone size w/o insert (bp): 6447
  Vector type: Mammalian Expression ; T7
Growth in bacteria
  Bacterial resistance: Ampicillin, 100 μg/mL
  Growth temperature: 37°C
  Growth strain: XL1 Blue
  Copy number: High Copy
Gene/Insert
  Gene/Insert name: ZebrafishCommunity-col22A1-left (alt name: col22A1)
  Species: D. rerio (zebrafish)
  Insert size (bp): 1430
  Promoter: CMV
  Tag / fusion protein: 3X Flag (N terminal on backbone); WT FOKI (C terminal on backbone)
  Cloning method: Restriction Enzyme; 5′ cloning site BsmBI (destroyed during cloning); 3′ cloning site BsmBI (destroyed during cloning)
  Sequencing primers: 5′ CMV-F; 3′ BGH-rev
Terms and licenses: Academic/Nonprofit Terms; Industry Terms: Not Available to Industry
Depositor comments: Target binding site: TGGATGGCGAGAACAGGG It is strongly recommended that users perform a diagnostic digest to verify this plasmid prior to use. For example, a double digest of the plasmid with BamHI and KpnI should result in two bands at 2.3kb and 5.8kb.
How to cite: TAL3410 was a gift from Keith Joung (Addgene plasmid # 47129 ; http://n2t.net/addgene:47129 ; RRID:Addgene_47129)
